Addgene plasmid #164010: pDB.His.MBP.3C NLRP1 UPA WT
Purpose: Bacterial expression vector encoding a HRV 3C-cleavable His-MBP-tagged NLRP1 UPA
Depositing lab: Hao Wu. Depositing organization: Boston Children's Hospital. Publication: Mechanism of filament formation in UPA-promoted CARD8 and NLRP1 inflammasomes. Robert Hollingsworth L, David L, Li Y, Griswold AR, Ruan J, Sharif H, Fontana P, Orth-He EL, Fu TM, Bachovchin DA, Wu H. Nat Commun. 2021 Jan 8;12(1):189. doi: 10.1038/s41467-020-20320-y. PubMed 33420033.
Backbone
  Vector backbone: pDB.His.MBP.3C
  Vector type: Bacterial Expression
Growth in bacteria
  Bacterial resistance: Kanamycin, 50 μg/mL
  Growth temperature: 37°C
  Growth strain: DH5alpha
  Copy number: Low Copy
Gene/Insert
  Gene/Insert name: NLRP1
  Species: H. sapiens (human)
  Entrez Gene: NLRP1 (a.k.a. AIADK, CARD7, CIDED, CLR17.1, DEFCAP, DEFCAP-L/S, JRRP, MSPC, NAC, NALP1, PP1044, SLEV1, VAMAS1)
  Tag / fusion protein: His6-MBP-3C (N terminal on insert)
  Cloning method: Restriction Enzyme; 5′ cloning site Unknown (unknown if destroyed)
Terms and licenses: Academic/Nonprofit Terms; Industry Terms: Not Available to Industry
How to cite: pDB.His.MBP.3C NLRP1 UPA WT was a gift from Hao Wu (Addgene plasmid # 164010 ; http://n2t.net/addgene:164010 ; RRID:Addgene_164010)
