[The description below was written by a language model from this plasmid's Addgene catalogue record and pLannotate feature annotations shown in this document.]
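Description:
pDB.His.MBP.3C NLRP1 UPA WT is a bacterial expression plasmid of about 6.9 kb, built on the pDB.His.MBP.3C backbone, for producing the UPA subdomain of human NLRP1 as a cleavable fusion protein in E. coli. The backbone has a pET-like layout. It carries a ColE1/pBR322-type origin with the bom region and the rop gene, which matches the low copy number listed in the record, and an f1 phage origin. Selection is by kanamycin through the aph(3')-Ia gene. Short tetracycline-resistance fragments and an AmpR promoter fragment are also annotated and appear to be non-functional remnants of earlier vector construction.

Expression is driven by a T7 promoter with an adjacent lac operator and the T7 gene 10 ribosome binding site. The plasmid also encodes lacI, so transcription stays repressed until IPTG is added in a host that supplies T7 RNA polymerase. The reading frame begins with a short His-tag segment, which the annotation software labelled as a capTEV fragment. This is followed by cytosolic maltose binding protein lacking its signal sequence, and then a roughly 480 bp NLRP1 fragment corresponding to the UPA region. The HRV 3C protease site named in the catalogue is not annotated, but it would sit in the short gap between MBP and NLRP1, allowing the His6-MBP solubility and affinity tag to be removed after purification. A vector-derived His-tag sequence lies downstream of the insert, ahead of the T7 terminator. The record does not indicate whether it is translated as part of the product.

The construct comes from work on UPA-promoted filament formation in CARD8 and NLRP1 inflammasomes, and it is suited to making recombinant wild-type NLRP1 UPA for biochemical and structural studies.
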