Features (pLannotate 1.2.2; 21 found; start..end, strand, type, name):
    143..200     +  promoter       AmpR promoter (fragment): bla
    209..1024    -  CDS            KanR: aminoglycoside phosphotransferase; aph(3')-Ia; confers resistance to kanamycin in bacteria or G418 (Geneticin®) in eukaryotes
   1146..1734    +  rep_origin     ori: high-copy-number ColE1/pMB1/pBR322/pUC origin of replication
   1920..2059    -  misc_feature   bom: basis of mobility region from pBR322
   2161..2352    -  CDS            rop: Rop protein, which maintains plasmids at low copy number; rop
   2369..2749    +  CDS            YPB1_ECOLX: Protein predicted: Swiss-Prot protein existence level 4. From Escherichia coli.
   2821..3112    -  CDS            TcR (fragment): tetracycline efflux protein; tet; confers resistance to tetracycline
   3127..3148    -  protein_bind   CAP binding site: CAP binding activates transcription in the presence of cAMP. E. coli catabolite activator protein
   3161..4243    -  CDS            lacI: lac repressor; lacI; The lac repressor binds to the lac operator to inhibit transcription in E. coli. This inhibition can be relieved by adding lactose or isopropyl-β-D-thiogalactopyranoside (IPTG).
   4244..4321    -  promoter       lacI promoter: lacI
   4329..4608    -  CDS            TcR (fragment): tetracycline efflux protein; tet; confers resistance to tetracycline
   4630..4648    +  promoter       T7 promoter: promoter for bacteriophage T7 RNA polymerase
   4649..4673    +  protein_bind   lac operator: The lac repressor binds to the lac operator to inhibit transcription in E. coli. This inhibition can be relieved by adding lactose or isopropyl-β-D-thiogalactopyranoside (IPTG). lac repressor encoded by lacI
   4688..4710    +  RBS            RBS: efficient ribosome binding site from bacteriophage T7 gene 10 (Olins and Rangwala, 1989)
   4729..4745    +  CDS            capTEV™ (fragment): composite tag for in vivo biotinylation, TEV protease cleavage, and 6xHis tagging
   4753..5850    +  CDS            MBP: maltose binding protein from E. coli; malE (mutated); This version of the gene does not encode a signal sequence, so MBP will remain in the cytosol.
   5884..6363    +  CDS            NLRP1 (fragment): NLRP1_HUMAN - Also known as CARD7, DEFCAP From Homo sapiens (Human).
   6373..6390    +  CDS            9xHis (fragment): 9xHis affinity tag
   6400..6449    +  CDS            SET1 (fragment): solubility-enhancement tag derived from T7 phage gene 10B
   6457..6504    +  terminator     T7 terminator: transcription terminator for bacteriophage T7 RNA polymerase
   6541..90      +  rep_origin     f1 ori (across the origin) (sequence partly withheld): f1 bacteriophage origin of replication; arrow indicates direction of (+) strand synthesis
>Addgene plasmid #164010 | pDB.His.MBP.3C NLRP1 UPA WT | addgene full sequence | sequence record 324682 | Addgene NGS Result
CGGTCTATTCTTTTGATTTATAAGGGATTTTGCCGATTTCGGCCTATTGGTTAAAAAATGAGCTGATTTA
ACAAAAATTTAACGCGAATTTTAACAAAATATTAACGCTTACAATTTAGGTGGCACTTTTCGGGGAAATG
TGCGCGGAACCCCTATTTGTTTATTTTTCTAAATACATTCAAATATGTATCCGCTCATGAATTAATTCTT
AGAAAAACTCATCGAGCATCAAATGAAACTGCAATTTATTCATATCAGGATTATCAATACCATATTTTTG
AAAAAGCCGTTTCTGTAATGAAGGAGAAAACTCACCGAGGCAGTTCCATAGGATGGCAAGATCCTGGTAT
CGGTCTGCGATTCCGACTCGTCCAACATCAATACAACCTATTAATTTCCCCTCGTCAAAAATAAGGTTAT
CAAGTGAGAAATCACCATGAGTGACGACTGAATCCGGTGAGAATGGCAAAAGTTTATGCATTTCTTTCCA
GACTTGTTCAACAGGCCAGCCATTACGCTCGTCATCAAAATCACTCGCATCAACCAAACCGTTATTCATT
CGTGATTGCGCCTGAGCGAGACGAAATACGCGATCGCTGTTAAAAGGACAATTACAAACAGGAATCGAAT
GCAACCGGCGCAGGAACACTGCCAGCGCATCAACAATATTTTCACCTGAATCAGGATATTCTTCTAATAC
CTGGAATGCTGTTTTCCCGGGGATCGCAGTGGTGAGTAACCATGCATCATCAGGAGTACGGATAAAATGC
TTGATGGTCGGAAGAGGCATAAATTCCGTCAGCCAGTTTAGTCTGACCATCTCATCTGTAACATCATTGG
CAACGCTACCTTTGCCATGTTTCAGAAACAACTCTGGCGCATCGGGCTTCCCATACAATCGATAGATTGT
CGCACCTGATTGCCCGACATTATCGCGAGCCCATTTATACCCATATAAATCAGCATCCATGTTGGAATTT
AATCGCGGCCTAGAGCAAGACGTTTCCCGTTGAATATGGCTCATAACACCCCTTGTATTACTGTTTATGT
AAGCAGACAGTTTTATTGTTCATGACCAAAATCCCTTAACGTGAGTTTTCGTTCCACTGAGCGTCAGACC
CCGTAGAAAAGATCAAAGGATCTTCTTGAGATCCTTTTTTTCTGCGCGTAATCTGCTGCTTGCAAACAAA
AAAACCACCGCTACCAGCGGTGGTTTGTTTGCCGGATCAAGAGCTACCAACTCTTTTTCCGAAGGTAACT
GGCTTCAGCAGAGCGCAGATACCAAATACTGTCCTTCTAGTGTAGCCGTAGTTAGGCCACCACTTCAAGA
ACTCTGTAGCACCGCCTACATACCTCGCTCTGCTAATCCTGTTACCAGTGGCTGCTGCCAGTGGCGATAA
GTCGTGTCTTACCGGGTTGGACTCAAGACGATAGTTACCGGATAAGGCGCAGCGGTCGGGCTGAACGGGG
GGTTCGTGCACACAGCCCAGCTTGGAGCGAACGACCTACACCGAACTGAGATACCTACAGCGTGAGCTAT
GAGAAAGCGCCACGCTTCCCGAAGGGAGAAAGGCGGACAGGTATCCGGTAAGCGGCAGGGTCGGAACAGG
AGAGCGCACGAGGGAGCTTCCAGGGGGAAACGCCTGGTATCTTTATAGTCCTGTCGGGTTTCGCCACCTC
TGACTTGAGCGTCGATTTTTGTGATGCTCGTCAGGGGGGCGGAGCCTATGGAAAAACGCCAGCAACGCGG
CCTTTTTACGGTTCCTGGCCTTTTGCTGGCCTTTTGCTCACATGTTCTTTCCTGCGTTATCCCCTGATTC
TGTGGATAACCGTATTACCGCCTTTGAGTGAGCTGATACCGCTCGCCGCAGCCGAACGACCGAGCGCAGC
GAGTCAGTGAGCGAGGAAGCGGAAGAGCGCCTGATGCGGTATTTTCTCCTTACGCATCTGTGCGGTATTT
CACACCGCAATGGTGCACTCTCAGTACAATCTGCTCTGATGCCGCATAGTTAAGCCAGTATACACTCCGC
TATCGCTACGTGACTGGGTCATGGCTGCGCCCCGACACCCGCCAACACCCGCTGACGCGCCCTGACGGGC
TTGTCTGCTCCCGGCATCCGCTTACAGACAAGCTGTGACCGTCTCCGGGAGCTGCATGTGTCAGAGGTTT
TCACCGTCATCACCGAAACGCGCGAGGCAGCTGCGGTAAAGCTCATCAGCGTGGTCGTGAAGCGATTCAC
AGATGTCTGCCTGTTCATCCGCGTCCAGCTCGTTGAGTTTCTCCAGAAGCGTTAATGTCTGGCTTCTGAT
AAAGCGGGCCATGTTAAGGGCGGTTTTTTCCTGTTTGGTCACTGATGCCTCCGTGTAAGGGGGATTTCTG
TTCATGGGGGTAATGATACCGATGAAACGAGAGAGGATGCTCACGATACGGGTTACTGATGATGAACATG
CCCGGTTACTGGAACGTTGTGAGGGTAAACAACTGGCGGTATGGATGCGGCGGGACCAGAGAAAAATCAC
TCAGGGTCAATGCCAGCGCTTCGTTAATACAGATGTAGGTGTTCCACAGGGTAGCCAGCAGCATCCTGCG
ATGCAGATCCGGAACATAATGGTGCAGGGCGCTGACTTCCGCGTTTCCAGACTTTACGAAACACGGAAAC
CGAAGACCATTCATGTTGTTGCTCAGGTCGCAGACGTTTTGCAGCAGCAGTCGCTTCACGTTCGCTCGCG
TATCGGTGATTCATTCTGCTAACCAGTAAGGCAACCCCGCCAGCCTAGCCGGGTCCTCAACGACAGGAGC
ACGATCATGCGCACCCGTGGGGCCGCCATGCCGGCGATAATGGCCTGCTTCTCGCCGAAACGTTTGGTGG
CGGGACCAGTGACGAAGGCTTGAGCGAGGGCGTGCAAGATTCCGAATACCGCAAGCGACAGGCCGATCAT
CGTCGCGCTCCAGCGAAAGCGGTCCTCGCCGAAAATGACCCAGAGCGCTGCCGGCACCTGTCCTACGAGT
TGCATGATAAAGAAGACAGTCATAAGTGCGGCGACGATAGTCATGCCCCGCGCCCACCGGAAGGAGCTGA
CTGGGTTGAAGGCTCTCAAGGGCATCGGTCGAGATCCCGGTGCCTAATGAGTGAGCTAACTTACATTAAT
TGCGTTGCGCTCACTGCCCGCTTTCCAGTCGGGAAACCTGTCGTGCCAGCTGCATTAATGAATCGGCCAA
CGCGCGGGGAGAGGCGGTTTGCGTATTGGGCGCCAGGGTGGTTTTTCTTTTCACCAGTGAGACGGGCAAC
AGCTGATTGCCCTTCACCGCCTGGCCCTGAGAGAGTTGCAGCAAGCGGTCCACGCTGGTTTGCCCCAGCA
GGCGAAAATCCTGTTTGATGGTGGTTAACGGCGGGATATAACATGAGCTGTCTTCGGTATCGTCGTATCC
CACTACCGAGATATCCGCACCAACGCGCAGCCCGGACTCGGTAATGGCGCGCATTGCGCCCAGCGCCATC
TGATCGTTGGCAACCAGCATCGCAGTGGGAACGATGCCCTCATTCAGCATTTGCATGGTTTGTTGAAAAC
CGGACATGGCACTCCAGTCGCCTTCCCGTTCCGCTATCGGCTGAATTTGATTGCGAGTGAGATATTTATG
CCAGCCAGCCAGACGCAGACGCGCCGAGACAGAACTTAATGGGCCCGCTAACAGCGCGATTTGCTGGTGA
CCCAATGCGACCAGATGCTCCACGCCCAGTCGCGTACCGTCTTCATGGGAGAAAATAATACTGTTGATGG
GTGTCTGGTCAGAGACATCAAGAAATAACGCCGGAACATTAGTGCAGGCAGCTTCCACAGCAATGGCATC
CTGGTCATCCAGCGGATAGTTAATGATCAGCCCACTGACGCGTTGCGCGAGAAGATTGTGCACCGCCGCT
TTACAGGCTTCGACGCCGCTTCGTTCTACCATCGACACCACCACGCTGGCACCCAGTTGATCGGCGCGAG
ATTTAATCGCCGCGACAATTTGCGACGGCGCGTGCAGGGCCAGACTGGAGGTGGCAACGCCAATCAGCAA
CGACTGTTTGCCCGCCAGTTGTTGTGCCACGCGGTTGGGAATGTAATTCAGCTCCGCCATCGCCGCTTCC
ACTTTTTCCCGCGTTTTCGCAGAAACGTGGCTGGCCTGGTTCACCACGCGGGAAACGGTCTGATAAGAGA
CACCGGCATACTCTGCGACATCGTATAACGTTACTGGTTTCACATTCACCACCCTGAATTGACTCTCTTC
CGGGCGCTATCATGCCATACCGCGAAAGGTTTTGCGCCATTCGATGGTGTCCGGGATCTCGACGCTCTCC
CTTATGCGACTCCTGCATTAGGAAGCAGCCCAGTAGTAGGTTGAGGCCGTTGAGCACCGCCGCCGCAAGG
AATGGTGCATGCAAGGAGATGGCGCCCAACAGTCCCCCGGCCACGGGGCCTGCCACCATACCCACGCCGA
AACAAGCGCTCATGAGCCCGAAGTGGCGAGCCCGATCTTCCCCATCGGTGATGTCGGCGATATAGGCGCC
AGCAACCGCACCTGTGGCGCCGGTGATGCCGGCCACGATGCGTCCGGCGTAGAGGATCGAGATCTCGATC
CCGCGAAATTAATACGACTCACTATAGGGGAATTGTGAGCGGATAACAATTCCCCTCTAGAAATAATTTT
GTTTAACTTTAAGAAGGAGATATACCATGGGCAGCAGCCATCATCATCATCATCACGGTACCAAAACTGA
AGAAGGTAAACTGGTAATCTGGATTAACGGCGATAAAGGCTATAACGGTCTCGCTGAAGTCGGTAAGAAA
TTCGAGAAAGATACCGGAATTAAAGTCACCGTTGAGCATCCGGATAAACTGGAAGAGAAATTCCCACAGG
TTGCGGCAACTGGCGATGGCCCTGACATTATCTTCTGGGCACACGACCGCTTTGGTGGCTACGCTCAATC
TGGCCTGTTGGCTGAAATCACCCCGGACAAAGCGTTCCAGGACAAGCTGTATCCGTTTACCTGGGATGCC
GTACGTTACAACGGCAAGCTGATTGCTTACCCGATCGCTGTTGAAGCGTTATCGCTGATTTATAACAAAG
ATCTGCTGCCGAACCCGCCAAAAACCTGGGAAGAGATCCCGGCGCTGGATAAAGAACTGAAAGCGAAAGG
TAAGAGCGCGCTGATGTTCAACCTGCAAGAACCGTACTTCACCTGGCCGCTGATTGCTGCTGACGGGGGT
TATGCGTTCAAGTATGAAAACGGCAAGTACGACATTAAAGACGTGGGCGTGGATAACGCTGGCGCGAAAG
CGGGTCTGACCTTCCTGGTTGACCTGATTAAAAACAAACACATGAATGCAGACACCGATTACTCCATCGC
AGAAGCTGCCTTTAATAAAGGCGAAACAGCGATGACCATCAACGGCCCGTGGGCATGGTCCAACATCGAC
ACCAGCAAAGTGAATTATGGTGTAACGGTACTGCCGACCTTCAAGGGTCAACCATCCAAACCGTTCGTTG
GCGTGCTGAGCGCAGGTATTAACGCCGCCAGTCCGAACAAAGAGCTGGCAAAAGAGTTCCTCGAAAACTA
TCTGCTGACTGATGAAGGTCTGGAAGCGGTTAATAAAGACAAACCGCTGGGTGCCGTAGCGCTGAAGTCT
TACGAGGAAGAGTTGGCGAAAGATCCACGTATTGCCGCCACCATGGAAAACGCCCAGAAAGGTGAAATCA
TGCCGAACATCCCGCAGATGTCCGCTTTCTGGTATGCCGTGCGTACTGCGGTGATCAACGCCGCCAGCGG
TCGTCAGACTGTCGATGAAGCCCTGAAAGACGCGCAGACTGGTACCGATTACGATATCCCAACGACCCTG
GAAGTGCTGTTCCAGGGTCCGCATATGTCCCCCTTGGGAGTCCTCCTGAAAATGATCCATAATGCCCTGC
GCTTCATTCCCGTCACCTCTGTGGTGTTGCTTTACCACCGCGTCCATCCTGAGGAAGTCACCTTCCACCT
CTACCTGATCCCAAGTGACTGCTCCATTCGGAAGGCCATAGATGATCTAGAAATGAAATTCCAGTTTGTG
CGAATCCACAAGCCACCCCCGCTGACCCCACTTTATATGGGCTGTCGTTACACTGTGTCTGGGTCTGGTT
CAGGGATGCTGGAAATACTCCCCAAGGAACTGGAGCTCTGCTATCGAAGCCCTGGAGAAGACCAGCTGTT
CTCGGAGTTCTACGTTGGCCACTTGGGATCAGGGATCAGGCTGCAAGTGAAAGACAAGAAAGATGAGACT
CTGGTGTGGGAGGCCTTGGTGAAACCAGGAGATCTCATGCCTGCAACTACTCTGATCCCTCCATAGCTCG
AGCACCACCACCACCACCACTGAGATCCGGCTGCTAACAAAGCCCGAAAGGAAGCTGAGTTGGCTGCTGC
CACCGCTGAGCAATAACTAGCATAACCCCTTGGGGCCTCTAAACGGGTCTTGAGGGGTTTTTTGCTGAAA
GGAGGAACTATATCCGGATTGGCGAATGGG
[124 nt withheld, positions 6541-6664]
C
[91 nt withheld, positions 6666-6756]
A
[49 nt withheld, positions 6758-6806]
CCTTTGACGTTGGAGTCCACGTTCTTT
[37 nt withheld, positions 6834-6870]
ACCCTATCT
