>Addgene plasmid #164010 | pDB.His.MBP.3C NLRP1 UPA WT | depositor partial sequence | sequence record 318229 | Insert sequence
TCCCCCTTGGGAGTCCTCCTGAAAATGATCCATAATGCCCTGCGCTTCATTCCCGTCACCTCTGTGGTGT
TGCTTTACCACCGCGTCCATCCTGAGGAAGTCACCTTCCACCTCTACCTGATCCCAAGTGACTGCTCCAT
TCGGAAGGCCATAGATGATCTAGAAATGAAATTCCAGTTTGTGCGAATCCACAAGCCACCCCCGCTGACC
CCACTTTATATGGGCTGTCGTTACACTGTGTCTGGGTCTGGTTCAGGGATGCTGGAAATACTCCCCAAGG
AACTGGAGCTCTGCTATCGAAGCCCTGGAGAAGACCAGCTGTTCTCGGAGTTCTACGTTGGCCACTTGGG
ATCAGGGATCAGGCTGCAAGTGAAAGACAAGAAAGATGAGACTCTGGTGTGGGAGGCCTTGGTGAAACCA
GGAGATCTCATGCCTGCAACTACTCTGATCCCTCCA
